Addgene plasmid #162100: pEpicVector3mC_Puro-T2A-mCherry-VSVg-StrepTagII-HA
Purpose: mCherry linked to 3 tags on the C-terminus as barcodes. Puromycin resistant.
Depositing lab: Julien Sage. Depositing organization: Stanford University. Publication: Spatial epitope barcoding reveals clonal tumor patch behaviors. Rovira-Clave X, Drainas AP, Jiang S, Bai Y, Baron M, Zhu B, Dallas AE, Lee MC, Chu TP, Holzem A, Ayyagari R, Bhattacharya D, McCaffrey EF, Greenwald NF, Markovic M, Coles GL, Angelo M, Bassik MC, Sage J, Nolan GP. Cancer Cell. 2022 Nov 14;40(11):1423-1439.e11. doi: 10.1016/j.ccell.2022.09.014. Epub 2022 Oct 13. PubMed 36240778.
Backbone
  Vector backbone: pLV
  Backbone manufacturer: Vectorbuilder
  Vector type: Lentiviral
  Selectable markers: Puromycin
Growth in bacteria
  Bacterial resistance: Ampicillin, 100 μg/mL
  Growth temperature: 37°C
  Growth strain: NEB Stable
  Copy number: High Copy
Gene/Insert
  Gene/Insert name: Puromycin resistant; mCherry linked to VSVg-StrepTagII-HA (alt name: mC-3-VSH)
  Species: Synthetic
  Mutation: WT
  Promoter: EF1A
  Tag / fusion protein: VSVg-StrepTagII-HA (C terminal on insert)
  Cloning method: Unknown
  Sequencing primers: 3′ aaaggagctgacaggtggtg
Terms and licenses: Academic/Nonprofit Terms; Industry Terms: Not Available to Industry
Depositor comments: #2 out of 20 mCherry tagged combinations . Please visit https://doi.org/10.1101/2021.06.29.449991 for bioRxiv preprint.
How to cite: pEpicVector3mC_Puro-T2A-mCherry-VSVg-StrepTagII-HA was a gift from Julien Sage (Addgene plasmid # 162100 ; http://n2t.net/addgene:162100 ; RRID:Addgene_162100)
