[The description below was written by a language model from this plasmid's Addgene catalogue record and pLannotate feature annotations shown in this document.]
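Description:
pEpicVector3mC_Puro-T2A-mCherry-VSVg-StrepTagII-HA is a third-generation, self-inactivating lentiviral transfer plasmid built on a commercial pLV backbone. In bacteria it is maintained by a high-copy ColE1/pUC-type origin and selected with ampicillin through the β-lactamase gene. The backbone also carries an f1 origin, lac regulatory remnants, T3 and T7 promoters, and an SV40 origin and polyadenylation signal downstream of the viral cassette. Viral genomic RNA is transcribed from an RSV promoter fused to a truncated HIV-1 5' LTR. It is followed by the Ψ packaging signal, a gag fragment, the Rev response element and the cPPT/CTS. The ΔU3 3' LTR removes LTR promoter activity after integration. Flanking attB sites indicate that the cassette was assembled by Gateway recombination.

The payload is a single synthetic open reading frame driven by the human EF-1α promoter with its intron A. Puromycin N-acetyltransferase is joined through a T2A ribosome-skipping peptide to mCherry, and a WPRE follows to enhance transcript expression. One mRNA therefore yields separate drug-resistance and red fluorescent proteins. According to the catalogue record, mCherry carries three C-terminal epitopes, VSV-G, Strep-tag II and HA. The feature table does not annotate these tags individually, although an unannotated stretch lies between the end of mCherry and attB2, where they would be expected to sit.

The tag triplet acts as a protein-level barcode. This construct is the second of twenty mCherry-tagged combinations in a series designed for spatial epitope barcoding. Transduced cells can be selected with puromycin and followed by fluorescence, and antibody detection of the epitope combination identifies clonal populations, for example in studies of clonal patches within tumours.
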