Features (pLannotate 1.2.2; 32 found; start..end, strand, type, name):
     20..231     +  promoter       EF-1α core promoter: core promoter for human elongation factor EF-1α
    232..341     +  intron         EF-1α intron A (fragment): intron upstream of the start codon of human EF-1α
    967..1170    +  intron         EF-1α intron A: truncated intron upstream of the start codon of human EF-1α
   1179..1203    +  protein_bind   attB1: mutant version of attB; recombination site for the Gateway® BP reaction BP Clonase™
   1210..1806    +  CDS            PuroR (fragment): puromycin N-acetyltransferase; pac from Streptomyces; confers resistance to puromycin
   1816..1869    +  CDS            T2A: 2A peptide from Thosea asigna virus capsid protein Eukaryotic ribosomes fail to insert a peptide bond between the Gly and Pro residues, yielding separate polypeptides.
   1870..2577    +  CDS            mCherry: mCherry is a basic (constitutively fluorescent) red fluorescent protein published in 2004, derived from Discosoma sp.. It is reported to be a very rapidly-maturing monomer with low acid sensitivity.
   2698..2722    -  protein_bind   attB2: mutant version of attB; recombination site for the Gateway® BP reaction BP Clonase™
   2740..3328    +  misc_feature   WPRE: woodchuck hepatitis virus posttranscriptional regulatory element
   3395..3414    +  misc_feature   cPPT/CTS (fragment): central polypurine tract and central termination sequence of HIV-1
   3416..3649    +  LTR            3' LTR (ΔU3): self-inactivating 3' long terminal repeat (LTR) from HIV-1
   3721..3842    +  polyA_signal   SV40 poly(A) signal: SV40 polyadenylation signal
   3882..4017    +  rep_origin     SV40 ori: SV40 origin of replication
   4038..4056    -  promoter       T7 promoter: promoter for bacteriophage T7 RNA polymerase
   4064..4219    +  CDS            lacZα (fragment): LacZα fragment of β-galactosidase; lacZ fragment
   4224..4652    +  rep_origin     f1 ori (sequence partly withheld): f1 bacteriophage origin of replication; arrow indicates direction of (+) strand synthesis
   4705..4809    +  promoter       AmpR promoter: bla
   4810..5670    +  CDS            AmpR: β-lactamase; bla; confers resistance to ampicillin, carbenicillin, and related antibiotics
   5841..6429    +  rep_origin     ori: high-copy-number ColE1/pMB1/pBR322/pUC origin of replication
   6612..6704    +  CDS            lacI (fragment): lac repressor; lacI; The lac repressor binds to the lac operator to inhibit transcription in E. coli. This inhibition can be relieved by adding lactose or isopropyl-β-D-thiogalactopyranoside (IPTG).
   6717..6738    +  protein_bind   CAP binding site: CAP binding activates transcription in the presence of cAMP. E. coli catabolite activator protein
   6753..6783    +  promoter       lac promoter: promoter for the E. coli lac operon
   6791..6807    +  protein_bind   lac operator: The lac repressor binds to the lac operator to inhibit transcription in E. coli. This inhibition can be relieved by adding lactose or isopropyl-β-D-thiogalactopyranoside (IPTG). lac repressor encoded by lacI
   6852..6870    +  promoter       T3 promoter: promoter for bacteriophage T3 RNA polymerase
   6898..7124    +  promoter       RSV promoter: Rous sarcoma virus enhancer/promoter
   7125..7305    +  LTR            5' LTR (truncated): truncated 5' long terminal repeat (LTR) from HIV-1
   7352..7477    +  misc_feature   HIV-1 Ψ: packaging signal of human immunodeficiency virus type 1
   7461..7824    +  CDS            HIV-1 gag (fragment): gag protein from human immunodeficiency virus 1; gag
   7970..8203    +  misc_feature   RRE: The Rev response element (RRE) of HIV-1 allows for Rev-dependent mRNA export from the nucleus to the cytoplasm.
   8580..8680    +  CDS            Rev (fragment): human immunodeficiency virus 1 (HIV-1) Rev protein; rev; enhances nuclear export of unspliced and incompletely spliced viral mRNAs
   8698..8815    +  misc_feature   cPPT/CTS: central polypurine tract and central termination sequence of HIV-1
   8833..8853    +  protein_bind   attB4: mutant version of attB; core recombination site for the Gateway® BP reaction BP Clonase™
>Addgene plasmid #162100 | pEpicVector3mC_Puro-T2A-mCherry-VSVg-StrepTagII-HA | addgene full sequence | sequence record 318257 | Addgene NGS Result
GGCTCCGGTGCCCGTCAGTGGGCAGAGCGCACATCGCCCACAGTCCCCGAGAAGTTGGGGGGAGGGGTCG
GCAATTGAACCGGTGCCTAGAGAAGGTGGCGCGGGGTAAACTGGGAAAGTGATGTCGTGTACTGGCTCCG
CCTTTTTCCCGAGGGTGGGGGAGAACCGTATATAAGTGCAGTAGTCGCCGTGAACGTTCTTTTTCGCAAC
GGGTTTGCCGCCAGAACACAGGTAAGTGCCGTGTGTGGTTCCCGCGGGCCTGGCCTCTTTACGGGTTATG
GCCCTTGCGTGCCTTGAATTACTTCCACCTGGCTGCAGTACGTGATTCTTGATCCCGAGCTTCGGGTTGG
AAGTGGGTGGGAGAGTTCGAGGCCTTGCGCTTAAGGAGCCCCTTCGCCTCGTGCTTGAGTTGAGGCCTGG
CCTGGGCGCTGGGGCCGCCGCGTGCGAATCTGGTGGCACCTTCGCGCCTGTCTCGCTGCTTTCGATAAGT
CTCTAGCCATTTAAAATTTTTGATGACCTGCTGCGACGCTTTTTTTCTGGCAAGATAGTCTTGTAAATGC
GGGCCAAGATCTGCACACTGGTATTTCGGTTTTTGGGGCCGCGGGCGGCGACGGGGCCCGTGCGTCCCAG
CGCACATGTTCGGCGAGGCGGGGCCTGCGAGCGCGGCCACCGAGAATCGGACGGGGGTAGTCTCAAGCTG
GCCGGCCTGCTCTGGTGCCTGGTCTCGCGCCGCCGTGTATCGCCCCGCCCTGGGCGGCAAGGCTGGCCCG
GTCGGCACCAGTTGCGTGAGCGGAAAGATGGCCGCTTCCCGGCCCTGCTGCAGGGAGCTCAAAATGGAGG
ACGCGGCGCTCGGGAGAGCGGGCGGGTGAGTCACCCACACAAAGGAAAAGGGCCTTTCCGTCCTCAGCCG
TCGCTTCATGTGACTCCACGGAGTACCGGGCGCCGTCCAGGCACCTCGATTAGTTCTCGAGCTTTTGGAG
TACGTCGTCTTTAGGTTGGGGGGAGGGGTTTTATGCGATGGAGTTTCCCCACACTGAGTGGGTGGAGACT
GAAGTTAGGCCAGCTTGGCACTTGATGTAATTCTCCTTGGAATTTGCCCTTTTTGAGTTTGGATCTTGGT
TCATTCTCAAGCCTCAGACAGTGGTTCAAAGTTTTTTTCTTCCATTTCAGGTGTCGTGACAAGTTTGTAC
AAAAAAGCAGGCTGCCACCATGACCGAGTACAAGCCCACGGTGCGCCTCGCCACCCGCGACGACGTCCCC
AGGGCCGTACGCACCCTCGCCGCCGCGTTCGCCGACTACCCCGCCACGCGCCACACCGTCGATCCGGACC
GCCACATCGAGCGGGTCACCGAGCTGCAAGAACTCTTCCTCACGCGCGTCGGGCTCGACATCGGCAAGGT
GTGGGTCGCGGACGACGGCGCCGCGGTGGCGGTCTGGACCACGCCGGAGAGCGTCGAAGCGGGGGCGGTG
TTCGCCGAGATCGGCCCGCGCATGGCCGAGTTGAGCGGTTCCCGGCTGGCCGCGCAGCAACAGATGGAAG
GCCTCCTGGCGCCGCACCGGCCCAAGGAGCCCGCGTGGTTCCTGGCCACCGTCGGCGTCTCGCCCGACCA
CCAGGGCAAGGGTCTGGGCAGCGCCGTCGTGCTCCCCGGAGTGGAGGCGGCCGAGCGCGCCGGGGTGCCC
GCCTTCCTGGAGACCTCCGCGCCCCGCAACCTCCCCTTCTACGAGCGGCTCGGCTTCACCGTCACCGCCG
ACGTCGAGGTGCCCGAAGGACCGCGCACCTGGTGCATGACCCGCAAGCCCGGTGCCGGAAGCGGAGAGGG
CAGGGGAAGTCTTCTAACATGCGGGGACGTGGAGGAAAATCCCGGCCCCATGGTGAGCAAGGGCGAGGAG
GATAACATGGCCATCATCAAGGAGTTCATGCGCTTCAAGGTGCACATGGAGGGCTCCGTGAACGGCCACG
AGTTCGAGATCGAGGGCGAGGGCGAGGGCCGCCCCTACGAGGGCACCCAGACCGCCAAGCTGAAGGTGAC
CAAGGGTGGCCCCCTGCCCTTCGCCTGGGACATCCTGTCCCCTCAGTTCATGTACGGCTCCAAGGCCTAC
GTGAAGCACCCCGCCGACATCCCCGACTACTTGAAGCTGTCCTTCCCCGAGGGCTTCAAGTGGGAGCGCG
TGATGAACTTCGAGGACGGCGGCGTGGTGACCGTGACCCAGGACTCCTCCCTGCAGGACGGCGAGTTCAT
CTACAAGGTGAAGCTGCGCGGCACCAACTTCCCCTCCGACGGCCCCGTAATGCAGAAGAAGACCATGGGC
TGGGAGGCCTCCTCCGAGCGGATGTACCCCGAGGACGGCGCCCTGAAGGGCGAGATCAAGCAGAGGCTGA
AGCTGAAGGACGGCGGCCACTACGACGCTGAGGTCAAGACCACCTACAAGGCCAAGAAGCCCGTGCAGCT
GCCCGGCGCCTACAACGTCAACATCAAGTTGGACATCACCTCCCACAACGAGGACTACACCATCGTGGAA
CAGTACGAACGCGCCGAGGGCCGCCACTCCACCGGCGGCATGGACGAGCTGTACAAGGGTGGCAGCGGCG
GCGGCGGCTCTGGCGGCTACACCGACATCGAGATGAATCGTCTGGGCAAGAACTGGAGCCACCCCCAGTT
CGAGAAGTACCCCTACGACGTGCCCGACTACGCCTAAACCCAGCTTTCTTGTACAAAGTGGTGATAATCG
AATTCCGATAATCAACCTCTGGATTACAAAATTTGTGAAAGATTGACTGGTATTCTTAACTATGTTGCTC
CTTTTACGCTATGTGGATACGCTGCTTTAATGCCTTTGTATCATGCTATTGCTTCCCGTATGGCTTTCAT
TTTCTCCTCCTTGTATAAATCCTGGTTGCTGTCTCTTTATGAGGAGTTGTGGCCCGTTGTCAGGCAACGT
GGCGTGGTGTGCACTGTGTTTGCTGACGCAACCCCCACTGGTTGGGGCATTGCCACCACCTGTCAGCTCC
TTTCCGGGACTTTCGCTTTCCCCCTCCCTATTGCCACGGCGGAACTCATCGCCGCCTGCCTTGCCCGCTG
CTGGACAGGGGCTCGGCTGTTGGGCACTGACAATTCCGTGGTGTTGTCGGGGAAGCTGACGTCCTTTCCA
TGGCTGCTCGCCTGTGTTGCCACCTGGATTCTGCGCGGGACGTCCTTCTGCTACGTCCCTTCGGCCCTCA
ATCCAGCGGACCTTCCTTCCCGCGGCCTGCTGCCGGCTCTGCGGCCTCTTCCGCGTCTTCGCCTTCGCCC
TCAGACGAGTCGGATCTCCCTTTGGGCCGCCTCCCCGCATCGGGAATTCCCGCGGTTCGCTTTAAGACCA
ATGACTTACAAGGCAGCTGTAGATCTTAGCCACTTTTTAAAAGAAAAGGGGGGACTGGAAGGGCTAATTC
ACTCCCAACGAAGACAAGATCTGCTTTTTGCTTGTACTGGGTCTCTCTGGTTAGACCAGATCTGAGCCTG
GGAGCTCTCTGGCTAACTAGGGAACCCACTGCTTAAGCCTCAATAAAGCTTGCCTTGAGTGCTTCAAGTA
GTGTGTGCCCGTCTGTTGTGTGACTCTGGTAACTAGAGATCCCTCAGACCCTTTTAGTCAGTGTGGAAAA
TCTCTAGCAGTAGTAGTTCATGTCATCTTATTATTCAGTATTTATAACTTGCAAAGAAATGAATATCAGA
GAGTGAGAGGAACTTGTTTATTGCAGCTTATAATGGTTACAAATAAAGCAATAGCATCACAAATTTCACA
AATAAAGCATTTTTTTCACTGCATTCTAGTTGTGGTTTGTCCAAACTCATCAATGTATCTTATCATGTCT
GGCTCTAGCTATCCCGCCCCTAACTCCGCCCATCCCGCCCCTAACTCCGCCCAGTTCCGCCCATTCTCCG
CCCCATGGCTGACTAATTTTTTTTATTTATGCAGAGGCCGAGGCCGCCTCGGCCTCTGAGCTATTCCAGA
AGTAGTGAGGAGGCTTTTTTGGAGGCCTAGGGACGTACCCAATTCGCCCTATAGTGAGTCGTATTACGCG
CGCTCACTGGCCGTCGTTTTACAACGTCGTGACTGGGAAAACCCTGGCGTTACCCAACTTAATCGCCTTG
CAGCACATCCCCCTTTCGCCAGCTGGCGTAATAGCGAAGAGGCCCGCACCGATCGCCCTTCCCAACAGTT
GCGCAGCCTGAATGGCGAATGGG
[124 nt withheld, positions 4224-4347]
C
[91 nt withheld, positions 4349-4439]
A
[49 nt withheld, positions 4441-4489]
CCTTTGACGTTGGAGTCCACGTTCTTT
[37 nt withheld, positions 4517-4553]
ACCCTATCTCGGTCTATTCTTTTGATTTATAAGGGATTTTGCCGATTTCGGCCTATTGGTTAAAAAATGA
GCTGATTTAACAAAAATTTAACGCGAATTTTAACAAAATATTAACGCTTACAATTTAGGTGGCACTTTTC
GGGGAAATGTGCGCGGAACCCCTATTTGTTTATTTTTCTAAATACATTCAAATATGTATCCGCTCATGAG
ACAATAACCCTGATAAATGCTTCAATAATATTGAAAAAGGAAGAGTATGAGTATTCAACATTTCCGTGTC
GCCCTTATTCCCTTTTTTGCGGCATTTTGCCTTCCTGTTTTTGCTCACCCAGAAACGCTGGTGAAAGTAA
AAGATGCTGAAGATCAGTTGGGTGCACGAGTGGGTTACATCGAACTGGATCTCAACAGCGGTAAGATCCT
TGAGAGTTTTCGCCCCGAAGAACGTTTTCCAATGATGAGCACTTTTAAAGTTCTGCTATGTGGCGCGGTA
TTATCCCGTATTGACGCCGGGCAAGAGCAACTCGGTCGCCGCATACACTATTCTCAGAATGACTTGGTTG
AGTACTCACCAGTCACAGAAAAGCATCTTACGGATGGCATGACAGTAAGAGAATTATGCAGTGCTGCCAT
AACCATGAGTGATAACACTGCGGCCAACTTACTTCTGACAACGATCGGAGGACCGAAGGAGCTAACCGCT
TTTTTGCACAACATGGGGGATCATGTAACTCGCCTTGATCGTTGGGAACCGGAGCTGAATGAAGCCATAC
CAAACGACGAGCGTGACACCACGATGCCTGTAGCAATGGCAACAACGTTGCGCAAACTATTAACTGGCGA
ACTACTTACTCTAGCTTCCCGGCAACAATTAATAGACTGGATGGAGGCGGATAAAGTTGCAGGACCACTT
CTGCGCTCGGCCCTTCCGGCTGGCTGGTTTATTGCTGATAAATCTGGAGCCGGTGAGCGTGGGTCTCGCG
GTATCATTGCAGCACTGGGGCCAGATGGTAAGCCCTCCCGTATCGTAGTTATCTACACGACGGGGAGTCA
GGCAACTATGGATGAACGAAATAGACAGATCGCTGAGATAGGTGCCTCACTGATTAAGCATTGGTAACTG
TCAGACCAAGTTTACTCATATATACTTTAGATTGATTTAAAACTTCATTTTTAATTTAAAAGGATCTAGG
TGAAGATCCTTTTTGATAATCTCATGACCAAAATCCCTTAACGTGAGTTTTCGTTCCACTGAGCGTCAGA
CCCCGTAGAAAAGATCAAAGGATCTTCTTGAGATCCTTTTTTTCTGCGCGTAATCTGCTGCTTGCAAACA
AAAAAACCACCGCTACCAGCGGTGGTTTGTTTGCCGGATCAAGAGCTACCAACTCTTTTTCCGAAGGTAA
CTGGCTTCAGCAGAGCGCAGATACCAAATACTGTTCTTCTAGTGTAGCCGTAGTTAGGCCACCACTTCAA
GAACTCTGTAGCACCGCCTACATACCTCGCTCTGCTAATCCTGTTACCAGTGGCTGCTGCCAGTGGCGAT
AAGTCGTGTCTTACCGGGTTGGACTCAAGACGATAGTTACCGGATAAGGCGCAGCGGTCGGGCTGAACGG
GGGGTTCGTGCACACAGCCCAGCTTGGAGCGAACGACCTACACCGAACTGAGATACCTACAGCGTGAGCT
ATGAGAAAGCGCCACGCTTCCCGAAGAGAGAAAGGCGGACAGGTATCCGGTAAGCGGCAGGGTCGGAACA
GGAGAGCGCACGAGGGAGCTTCCAGGGGGAAACGCCTGGTATCTTTATAGTCCTGTCGGGTTTCGCCACC
TCTGACTTGAGCGTCGATTTTTGTGATGCTCGTCAGGGGGGCGGAGCCTATGGAAAAACGCCAGCAACGC
GGCCTTTTTACGGTTCCTGGCCTTTTGCTGGCCTTTTGCTCACATGTTCTTTCCTGCGTTATCCCCTGAT
TCTGTGGATAACCGTATTACCGCCTTTGAGTGAGCTGATACCGCTCGCCGCAGCCGAACGACCGAGCGCA
GCGAGTCAGTGAGCGAGGAAGCGGAAGAGCGCCCAATACGCAAACCGCCTCTCCCCGCGCGTTGGCCGAT
TCATTAATGCAGCTGGCACGACAGGTTTCCCGACTGGAAAGCGGGCAGTGAGCGCAACGCAATTAATGTG
AGTTAGCTCACTCATTAGGCACCCCAGGCTTTACACTTTATGCTTCCGGCTCGTATGTTGTGTGGAATTG
TGAGCGGATAACAATTTCACACAGGAAACAGCTATGACCATGATTACGCCAAGCGCGCAATTAACCCTCA
CTAAAGGGAACAAAAGCTGGAGCTGCAAGCTTAATGTAGTCTTATGCAATACTCTTGTAGTCTTGCAACA
TGGTAACGATGAGTTAGCAACATGCCTTACAAGGAGAGAAAAAGCACCGTGCATGCCGATTGGTGGAAGT
AAGGTGGTACGATCGTGCCTTATTAGGAAGGCAACAGACGGGTCTGACATGGATTGGACGAACCACTGAA
TTGCCGCATTGCAGAGATATTGTATTTAAGTGCCTAGCTCGATACATAAACGGGTCTCTCTGGTTAGACC
AGATCTGAGCCTGGGAGCTCTCTGGCTAACTAGGGAACCCACTGCTTAAGCCTCAATAAAGCTTGCCTTG
AGTGCTTCAAGTAGTGTGTGCCCGTCTGTTGTGTGACTCTGGTAACTAGAGATCCCTCAGACCCTTTTAG
TCAGTGTGGAAAATCTCTAGCAGTGGCGCCCGAACAGGGACTTGAAAGCGAAAGGGAAACCAGAGGAGCT
CTCTCGACGCAGGACTCGGCTTGCTGAAGCGCGCACGGCAAGAGGCGAGGGGCGGCGACTGGTGAGTACG
CCAAAAATTTTGACTAGCGGAGGCTAGAAGGAGAGAGATGGGTGCGAGAGCGTCAGTATTAAGCGGGGGA
GAATTAGATCGCGATGGGAAAAAATTCGGTTAAGGCCAGGGGGAAAGAAAAAATATAAATTAAAACATAT
AGTATGGGCAAGCAGGGAGCTAGAACGATTCGCAGTTAATCCTGGCCTGTTAGAAACATCAGAAGGCTGT
AGACAAATACTGGGACAGCTACAACCATCCCTTCAGACAGGATCAGAAGAACTTAGATCATTATATAATA
CAGTAGCAACCCTCTATTGTGTGCATCAAAGGATAGAGATAAAAGACACCAAGGAAGCTTTAGACAAGAT
AGAGGAAGAGCAAAACAAAAGTAAGACCACCGCACAGCAAGCGGCCGCTGATCTTCAGACCTGGAGGAGG
AGATATGAGGGACAATTGGAGAAGTGAATTATATAAATATAAAGTAGTAAAAATTGAACCATTAGGAGTA
GCACCCACCAAGGCAAAGAGAAGAGTGGTGCAGAGAGAAAAAAGAGCAGTGGGAATAGGAGCTTTGTTCC
TTGGGTTCTTGGGAGCAGCAGGAAGCACTATGGGCGCAGCGTCAATGACGCTGACGGTACAGGCCAGACA
ATTATTGTCTGGTATAGTGCAGCAGCAGAACAATTTGCTGAGGGCTATTGAGGCGCAACAGCATCTGTTG
CAACTCACAGTCTGGGGCATCAAGCAGCTCCAGGCAAGAATCCTGGCTGTGGAAAGATACCTAAAGGATC
AACAGCTCCTGGGGATTTGGGGTTGCTCTGGAAAACTCATTTGCACCACTGCTGTGCCTTGGAATGCTAG
TTGGAGTAATAAATCTCTGGAACAGATTTGGAATCACACGACCTGGATGGAGTGGGACAGAGAAATTAAC
AATTACACAAGCTTAATACACTCCTTAATTGAAGAATCGCAAAACCAGCAAGAAAAGAATGAACAAGAAT
TATTGGAATTAGATAAATGGGCAAGTTTGTGGAATTGGTTTAACATAACAAATTGGCTGTGGTATATAAA
ATTATTCATAATGATAGTAGGAGGCTTGGTAGGTTTAAGAATAGTTTTTGCTGTACTTTCTATAGTGAAT
AGAGTTAGGCAGGGATATTCACCATTATCGTTTCAGACCCACCTCCCAACCCCGAGGGGACCCGACAGGC
CCGAAGGAATAGAAGAAGAAGGTGGAGAGAGAGACAGAGACAGATCCATTCGATTAGTGAACGGATCTCG
ACGGTATCGCTAGCTTTTAAAAGAAAAGGGGGGATTGGGGGGTACAGTGCAGGGGAAAGAATAGTAGACA
TAATAGCAACAGACATACAAACTAAAGAATTACAAAAACAAATTACAAAAATTCAAAATTTTACTAGTGA
TTATCGGATCAACTTTGTATAGAAAAGTTG
